Addgene plasmid #225598: pGEL1027
Purpose: (Empty Backbone) The STU backbone vector for rice genome editing is based on Mb3Cas12a-RRR (D172R/N573R/K579R)
Depositing lab: Yong Zhang. Depositing organization: Southwest University (SWU). Publication: PAM-relaxed and temperature-tolerant CRISPR-Mb3Cas12a single transcript unit systems for efficient singular and multiplexed genome editing in rice, maize, and tomato. Liu S, He Y, Fan T, Zhu M, Qi C, Ma Y, Yang M, Yang L, Tang X, Zhou J, Zhong Z, An X, Qi Y, Zhang Y. Plant Biotechnol J. 2024 Oct 10. doi: 10.1111/pbi.14486. PubMed 39387219.
Backbone
  Vector backbone: pTrans210d
  Vector type: CRISPR
  Selectable markers: Hygromycin
Growth in bacteria
  Bacterial resistance: Kanamycin, 50 μg/mL
  Growth temperature: 37°C
  Growth strain: ccdB Survival
  Copy number: Unknown
Terms and licenses: Academic/Nonprofit Terms; Industry Terms: Not Available to Industry
How to cite: pGEL1027 was a gift from Yong Zhang (Addgene plasmid # 225598 ; http://n2t.net/addgene:225598 ; RRID:Addgene_225598)
