[The description below was written by a language model from this plasmid's Addgene catalogue record and pLannotate feature annotations shown in this document.]
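Description:
pGEL1027 is an empty-backbone T-DNA binary vector for CRISPR genome editing in rice, built on pTrans210d and carrying the Mb3Cas12a-RRR variant (D172R/N573R/K579R) in a single transcript unit (STU) format. In an STU design, the nuclease and its crRNA are expressed from one Pol II transcript rather than from separate promoters. In bacteria, the plasmid is selected with kanamycin (KanR). It has a ColE1/pUC-type origin with a bom site for E. coli. It also has the pVS1 oriV, RepA and StaA functions, which allow replication and stable maintenance in Agrobacterium, consistent with Agrobacterium-mediated delivery.

Between the nopaline-type right and left border repeats, the maize ubiquitin promoter reads on the minus strand into a roughly 4 kb region that the automated annotation leaves unlabelled. This region presumably holds the Mb3Cas12a-RRR coding sequence named in the catalogue entry, although the feature table does not confirm it. Downstream in the same orientation are a hammerhead ribozyme fragment, a ccdB cassette with a partial ccdA, a short PDK intron fragment and the Arabidopsis HSP18.2 terminator. This layout is consistent with a ribozyme-processed crRNA slot in which the ccdB toxin gene acts as a counter-selectable stuffer to be replaced by user guide sequences, which would explain why the plasmid is propagated in a ccdB-tolerant strain. The record does not state the cloning sites or method.

Transformed plant cells are selected with a hygromycin resistance gene driven by an enhanced CaMV 35S promoter and ended by the CaMV poly(A) signal. The associated work describes these Mb3Cas12a STU systems as PAM-relaxed and temperature-tolerant, suited to single and multiplexed editing.
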