Features (pLannotate 1.2.2; 19 found; start..end, strand, type, name):
    195..219     -  misc_feature   RB T-DNA repeat: right border repeat from nopaline C58 T-DNA
    240..488     -  terminator     HSP terminator: efficient transcription terminator from the Arabidopsis thaliana heat shock protein 18.2 gene (Nagaya et al., 2010)
    578..643     +  intron         PDK intron (fragment): pdk; modified pyruvate orthophosphate dikinase intron from Flaveria trinervia 3.0
    734..892     +  CDS            ccdA (fragment): CCDA_ECO57 - Also known as H, letA. Experimental evidence at protein level: Swiss-Prot protein existence level 1. Antitoxin component of a type II toxin-antitoxin (TA) system which inhibits the post-segregational killing (PSK) of plasmid-free cells, also referred to as a plasmid addiction system. Binds to and blocks the activity of CcdB; will also remove bound CcdB protein from the CcdB-GyrA complex by forming a CcdA-CcdB complex, a process termed rejuvenation. Functions as a transcriptional corepressor for the ccdAB operon, repression also requires CcdB (By similarity). From Escherichia coli
    897..1199    +  CDS            ccdB: CCDB_ECOLI - Also known as G, letB, letD. Experimental evidence at protein level: Swiss-Prot protein existence level 1. Toxic component of a type II toxin-antitoxin (TA) system, functioning in plasmid maintainence. Responsible for the post- segregational killing (PSK) of plasmid-free cells, also referred to as a plasmid addiction system. Half-life of over 2 hours. Cell killing by CcdB is accompanied by filamentation, defects in chromosome and plasmid segregation, defects in cell division, formation of anucleate cells, decreased DNA synthesis and plasmid loss. Interferes with the activity of DN
   1243..1266    -  misc_RNA       sTRSV HHRz (fragment): hammerhead ribozyme from the tobacco ringspot virus satellite RNA (Khvorova et al., 2003)
   5265..7255    -  promoter       Ubi promoter: maize polyubiquitin gene promoter
   7335..8011    +  promoter       CaMV 35S promoter (enhanced): cauliflower mosaic virus 35S promoter with a duplicated enhancer region
   8050..9060    +  CDS            HygR: aminoglycoside phosphotransferase from E. coli; aph(4)-Ia; confers resistance to hygromycin
   9101..9275    +  polyA_signal   CaMV poly(A) signal: cauliflower mosaic virus polyadenylation signal
   9353..9377    -  misc_feature   LB T-DNA repeat: left border repeat from nopaline C58 T-DNA
   9802..10596   +  CDS            KanR: aminoglycoside phosphotransferase; aphA-3; confers resistance to kanamycin
  10683..11271   +  rep_origin     ori: high-copy-number ColE1/pMB1/pBR322/pUC origin of replication
  11457..11597   -  misc_feature   bom: basis of mobility region from pBR322
  11689..11728   -  CDS            rop (fragment): Rop protein, which maintains plasmids at low copy number; rop
  11931..12125   -  rep_origin     pVS1 oriV: origin of replication for the Pseudomonas plasmid pVS1 (Heeb et al., 2000)
  12191..13264   -  CDS            pVS1 RepA: replication protein from the Pseudomonas plasmid pVS1 (Heeb et al., 2000)
  13693..14322   -  CDS            pVS1 StaA: stability protein from the Pseudomonas plasmid pVS1 (Heeb et al., 2000)
  14882..15283   -  CDS            Y4CG_SINFN (fragment): Protein inferred from homology: Swiss-Prot protein existence level 3. From Sinorhizobium fredii (strain NBRC 101917 / NGR234).
>Addgene plasmid #225598 | pGEL1027 | addgene full sequence | sequence record 456264 | Addgene NGS Result
ATGTCGTTTTCAGAAGACGGCTGCACTGAACGTCAGAAGCCGACTGCACTATAGCAGCGGAGGGGTTGGA
TCAAAGTACTTTGATCCCGAGGGGAACCCTGTGGTTGGCATGCACATACAAATGGACGAACGGATAAACC
TTTTCACGCCCTTTTAAATATCCGATTATTCTAATAAACGCTCTTTTCTCTTAGGTTTACCCGCCAATAT
ATCCTGTCAAACACTGATAGTTTGAGCTCCTTATCTTTAATCATATTCCATAGTCCATACCATAGCACAT
ACAGTAGTTATATGCTGCAGAAGAGATCCAACAAAACATTCACAATGGATTATAGAAACATTTGTTTATT
CATTATAATGTGATCTTACATTCATTTAATATTAGAAAAAGCCACAAATTCATAACACAACAAGCCAAGA
AAAAAACACAAACTTAAGCACACAAGCTTTTTATTTGACACACCAAATATTTCATCTTCATCTTCATATT
CTAGACTCGAGTGTCCCATTCGCCATGCCGAAGCATGTTGCCCAGCCGGCGCCAGCGAGGAGGCTGGGAC
CATGCCGGCCTGAGACCAAGCCAGATAACAGTATGCGTATTTGCGCGCTGATTTTTGCGGTATAAGAATA
TATACTGATATGTATACCCGAAGTATGTCAAAAAGAGGTATGCTATGAAGCAGCGTATTACAGTGACAGT
TGACAGCGACAGCTATCAGTTGCTCAAGGCATATATGATGTCAATATCTCCGGTCTGGTAAGCACAACCA
TGCAGAATGAAGCCCGTCGTCTGCGTGCCGAACGCTGGAAAGCGGAAAATCAGGAAGGGATGGCTGAGGT
CGCCCGGTTTATTGAAATGAACGGCTCTTTTGCTGACGAGAACAGGGGCTGGTGAAATGCAGTTTAAGGT
TTACACCTATAAAAGAGAGAGCCGTTATCGTCTGTTTGTGGATGTACAGAGTGATATTATTGACACTCCC
GGGCGACGGATGGTGATCCCCCTGGCCAGTGCACGTCTGCTGTCAGATAAAGTCTCCCGTGAACTTTACC
CGGTGGTGCATATCGGGGATGAAAGCTGGCGCATGATGACCACCGATATGGCCAGTGTGCCGGTTTCCGT
TATCGGGGAAGAAGTGGCTGATCTCAGCCACCGCGAAAATGACATCAAAAACGCCATTAACCTGATGTTC
TGGGGAATATAAGGTCTCCATCTACCATAGTAGAAATTAGACGAGCTTACTCGTTTCGTCCTCACGGACT
CATCAGTAATTTTTTTTTTTTTTTTTTTTTTTTTTTTTTTTTTTTTTTTTTTTTTTTTTTTTTTTTTTTT
TTTTTTTTTTTTTTTTTTTTTTTTTTTTTTTTTTTTTTCACTTCTTTTTCTTAGCCTGTCCGGCCTTTTT
GGTGGCAGCAGGACGCTTGCGGTTCTGCGCGAAATTCAGCCATGTCTGATTGTCAATGGCGAGCTTCACC
TTGTTCAGATCGTCTGAGTTCTTGAGCTCATTCAGGAGCCACAGGCCCTTGAGGGCAATGTGGTATGCGC
CGTTGGCATCCGCATTCTGTGGCTGTGTATCATCGGCCAGTGCTGAATTGAAGAAGACGCCCTCATCGTT
GGCCACAGGAGAGAGGATGAAATCCTCGTCGCTGGAGGCGTTTGAGTACCTGAGGGCCAGGAGTGTCTTC
AGGAGGTACATCAGAGACTTATGGAACTCCTTGTCATTGTTCTGGCAGATATCCATGACGAGATTTGGCT
GCTTGTCGTTAATGTGGTACCGGGTGAACAGTGACTTGAGCTCATCATTGACGTTCACGCCGATTGTCGC
GCCCTTATTCTGGTTGGCGGTCTTGTCGTACACGTAGCGCTTATCGCCATGGCTGCAAATCTTCCAGATC
TGCCTGGAATTCTTCGCCTTGTCGTTGAACTTGGCGTAATCAATGTGGAACTCGAAGTAGCCCCGGTCCG
CATTGTAGCAGATCTTATCGAACTTGCCGAAGAACGCCTGAGACTGGGCAATGTTCTCGTAGCGAGGCTT
CAGGAGGTCCACGAAGCCTGTCTCCGGATCAATCTTTGAGGTGTTCCAGGCAGGCACGTAGAAGAGGAAG
CCGGTCTGCTTGCCGATAGACTTCAGGTCTGTGAAATTGTTGGTCAGCTGGAGCGCATTCTTGTATGAGC
CGATCTCATCGTCGGCCTTATCCTTCAGGACGAGGTGGTTGAGCTTCTTAATCAGCGCATTCTCGAAGTT
CTGGTAGATCTGCTTCTCCACCTTGAACCTGCCCCGCTTGAAGCCGAAATTCAGGTCCTCGAGGACCACA
ATGGCGTTGTACTTCAGCATGAGCTGGCTGATCTGATGGACCACGTGAGAGAGGTAGCCTGACTTCAGCT
CCTTGATTGTCTCGATCTCGCCCCATCCCACCCGGGCATTGAGCCTCTCAATCTCCCTCTTGTCCAGGAT
CTTATGGTATGGTGTGGTCATCTGTGTGCCATTCGCAGAGGCTGTGGTGATATCGTTGAGTGACCTCTGC
TCCAGAATCTCGCCCTTAGAATTGATGACGGTGAGGTACAGGAGGTGCCTCTCGCCGCGATCAATTCCAA
TGACGTTCACCTCATCGTACTGCTGGATTGACTGGTTCACCTTCTTATTGAACTCCTTAATTGTCATGCC
CTGGACGCCGAAATTCATGGTGATCGGCACATGGAGCATGAACTTATCCTGTGTGTACCGCTTATCCTTA
ATGATGTCGTAGACGAACTGGCGCTTCTTCGGGTTGTCAGGATTCTTGTTCTCGAGCACCTCGCCGGCCC
TGTGAATTGTTGTCTCGTTCATATCCAGGGACGCCTTCCGGTAGAAAATCTCGGCCTCGCCGTTGAGCTT
GTAGATAGGATTCACGAGGTTGTCCTCGCTGAACAGCGCCTTGAAGTACAGGGTATGGAGATTAGGCTTG
CCGTGGGCCTTTGGGGAGAAATCCTTGTTGTAGATCTGGAACAGGTAGAGCTGGCCCTGCTCGACGAGCT
CATTAATGTAATCGGCGTTGATGTCCACGAACTTCACCTGGTAGCCCTGTGGCTCCACCTCGCGGTAGAA
ATCGCTGAGGTCCTGGTAAGATGATGTTGGGGAGAACTTGAAGCCGAAATGCTGCCACTCCGGGTGCTTA
TTAATGCCCGCCTTGAAGAAGTCGATGAGGGCATGGCAATCCTTCAGATTGAAGTTGTCGCCCTTCTTGT
GGGTGCCCTGCGCGTACTTGTCCAGGAGCTCGGCGCTAGGATTGTAGTAATCGAGGTTGGACTTCGCGAA
GAACACCTTTGGCAGCATCTTGTTTGGGCCCGGCAGGAGCTTGTAGATCATCTTCTGGTAGACGCTCTTG
CCTGTATTCGGGGCGTTGTCGAACACCTTCTTGTGCGCCTTATCCAGGAGGGCGAGGTAGTAGCAGCCGT
CCTTCTGCAGGATGACGCCGAAATTATCCTTCTCCCTGTTCAGGTCCCAGCCCCGCAGGAGTGTCGGATT
GCCGAAGTTGAGCTTGTACTTCTCGGTAGAGAAAGGCTTCTGTGAGAGGTAATCGCGCACCTTGTTGTAC
AGGGTCGCGATCTTGGCGAGCTCGTCGTACAGCGCGCCGAACTCGCCGTAGAAGTTGCCATCCTGATTAT
GGAGTGTGGTCTTTGTGGTCAGGAGCTTCGCGAAGTGGGCGACATTGAGGGCGTTGTCCAGGAGTTCCTT
CAGCTGCCGAATCTCTGGAGACTTATCGGACTTGATCTTTGGCAGGGCCCTCTCGCCGGCCGGGCGCTCC
CGCTCGAGGAAGCCCTTGATTGTGCTATGATTGTTGTGAATCTTCTGGATTGGGTTGTCCACGCCGGCGA
GGCCATGCTTGAAGTACTGTCCCAGCTTGCCGGCCTGCACTGACTCATCGTCATGCCTGGCGGTGTAGTG
CTCAATGGCCTGCTCCAGGCTGGCCAGTGAGTGCACTCCCTTAATGAACTTGTCCTTCTCCTTTGTGAGC
TTCGCCTTGGCGTTATCGGTCTTCGCCTTGGCGAAGCGCTCGTTGAACTCCGGATTGACCACATCGACGT
AGTATCCATCCAGCACCCTGCCCAGGAGGGCGAAATCGCCGAAGGCCTGCTTGCTCAGCTCATTGAGGTT
CTTGTACTCGACGTAGATGCCGTCCTTCTGGTAATCGTCGAAGCCATCGAAGAGGGACTGGACCTTCGCG
AACACGTCGGCGTAATGCCGGTAGAACTCGTTGACCGCCTGGCACACCTCGCTATCGTCGGCGAACTTGC
TTGGGAGGAAGGACACGCCCATGCCATCGGACAGAATCTGCTTGTGCAGCGGGCGGAGCTTGGCGATCCT
CTCAGACTTATGGCAGTGCTGGTTATGGTGTGAATTGATGAGCTCGTTAATGCCCTGGATCTTGCGGCTG
CCGGCCTCTCCTGAAATGCCGCCCAGGAGTGTATTGTAGGCGGTGATGCCCTCCTGTGTCAGGAGCTTAT
GGTAGCCGTCGAGGTGAGACGCCAGTGAGACATCGAGGCCGCTGGCTGTGAGCTCGTTAATGATCTGGTC
GTACAGCGCGGAATGCTTCTGCTTAATGGTGGCCAGGATCTGGAGATTATCAATGAACCTCGGGAGGTTC
TCATGAATCAGCCGGTACGCGATGGCGGTGTGCTTATCCTCGTCAGAGTACATATTCTTCCTGTTCCTGT
GGAAGCCTGTGAAGTAGGTTGAGAACTTCTCGAAATGCGCCAGGTGGGCGAGCTTAGGGCTGGACTCTCC
CTCCTGGGCAATCACGAACTTGGCCAGATCGCCGAGCTCCTTGCCGTCCTTGAAGAGCTTCGCGCCGAAC
AGCCTATCGTAGCCGGCCTTGTACTTGCCGCCATTGCCAATAGGCTTGACGATCTCCTTCCGCAGCACGG
CCTGGAGGTCCTTGAGCTGCTTCTGGAGGCCATCGTCCTTTGGGTTCTTGCGGAACTTCAGGTAGACATC
GTAGAACTCCGCCAGCTTGGTGAGCTTCACCTCGCCCATCATATCGGCAATGAAGTCCCTATGGTAATCG
TCCAGGATCGCCTTGACCTTCTGGTACATATCGGCCATTGTCTCGTCCTGATTGAGGAAGTTCTTGGCAT
GAATGTGCTCGAGGGTCTTGCCGATAGGCTTCAGCTCGAACCGCACTGTCTTGGACAGTGGGTAGAGGTG
GGTGAAGTCCTGGAAGAGCATAGCCGCAGGCACCCCGTGAATACCAACCTTCCGCTTCTTCTTAGGAGCC
ATGGCGGCCTGCAGGAAGTAACACCAAACAACAGGGTGAGCATCGACAAAAGAAACAGTACCAAGCAAAT
AAATAGCGTATGAAGGCAGGGCTAAAAAAATCCACATATAGCTGCTGCATATGCCATCATCCAAGTATAT
CAAGATCAAAATAATTATAAAACATACTTGTTTATTATAATAGATAGGTACTCAAGGTTAGAGCATATGA
ATAGATGCTGCATATGCCATCATGTATATGCATCAGTAAAACCCACATCAACATGTATACCTATCCTAGA
TCGATATTTCCATCCATCTTAAACTCGTAACTATGAAGATGTATGACACACACATACAGTTCCAAAATTA
ATAAATACACCAGGTAGTTTGAAACAGTATTCTACTCCGATCTAGAACGAATGAACGACCGCCCAACCAC
ACCACATCATCACAACCAAGCGAACAAAAAGCATCTCTGTATATGCATCAGTAAAACCCGCATCAACATG
TATACCTATCCTAGATCGATATTTCCATCCATCATCTTCAATTCGTAACTATGAATATGTATGGCACACA
CATACAGATCCAAAATTAATAAATCCACCAGGTAGTTTGAAACAGAATTAATTCTACTCCGATCTAGAAC
GACCGCCCAACCAGACCACATCATCACAACCAAGACAAAAAAAAGCATGAAAAGATGACCCGACAAACAA
GTGCACGGCATATATTGAAATAAAGGAAAAGGGCAAACCAAACCCTATGCAACGAAACAAAAAAAATCAT
GAAATCGATCCCGTCTGCGGAACGGCTAGAGCCATCCCAGGATTCCCCAAAGAGAAACACTGGCAAGTTA
GCAATCAGAACGTGTCTGACGTACAGGTCGCATCCGTGTACGAACGCTAGCAGCACGGATCTAACACAAA
CACGGATCTAACACAAACATGAACAGAAGTAGAACTACCGGGCCCTAACCATGGACCGGAACGCCGATCT
AGAGAAGGTAGAGAGGGGGGGGGGGGAGGACGAGCGGCGTACCTTGAAGCGGAGGTGCCGACGGGTGGAT
TTGGGGGAGATCTGGTTGTGTGTGTGTGCGCTCCGAACAACACGAGGTTGGGGAAAGAGGGTGTGGAGGG
GGTGTCTATTTATTACGGCGGGCGAGGAAGGGAAAGCGAAGGAGCGGTGGGAAAGGAATCCCCCGTAGCT
GCCGGTGCCGTGAGAGGAGGAGGAGGCCGCCTGCCGTGCCGGCTCACGTCTGCCGCTCCGCCACGCAATT
TCTGGATGCCGACAGCGGAGCAAGTCCAACGGTGGAGCGGAACTCTCGAGAGGGGTCCAGAGGCAGCGAC
AGAGATGCCGTGCCGTCTGCTTCGCTTGGCCCGACGCGACGCTGCTGGTTCGCTGGTTGGTGTCCGTTAG
ACTCGTCGACGGCGTTTAACAGGCTGGCATTATCTACTCGAAACAAGAAAAATGTTTCCTTAGTTTTTTT
AATTTCTTAAAGGGTATTTGTTTAATTTTTAGTCACTTTATTTTATTCTATTTTATATCTAAATTATTAA
ATAAAAAAACTAAAATAGAGTTTTAGTTTTCTTAATTTAGAGGCTAAAATAGAATAAAATAGATGTACTA
AAAAAATTAGTCTATAAAAACCATTAACCCTAAACCCTAAATGGATGTACTAATAAAATGGATGAAGTAT
TATATAGGTGAAGCTATTTGCAAAAAAAAAGGAGAACACATGCACACTAAAAAGATAAAACTGTAGAGTC
CTGTTGTCAAAATACTCAATTGTCCTTTAGACCATGTCTAACTGTTCATTTATATGATTCTCTAAAACAC
TGATATTATTGTAGTACTATAGATTATATTATTCGTAGAGTAAAGTTTAAATATATGTATAAAGATAGAT
AAACTGCACTTCAAACAAGTGTGACAAAAAAAATATGTGGTAATTTTTTATAACTTAGACATGCAATGCT
CATTATCTCTAGAGAGGGGCACGACCGGGTCACGCTGCACTGCAGGCGCGCCCATGGTGGAGCACGACAC
TCTCGTCTACTCCAAGAATATCAAAGATACAGTCTCAGAAGACCAAAGGGCTATTGAGACTTTTCAACAA
AGGGTAATATCGGGAAACCTCCTCGGATTCCATTGCCCAGCTATCTGTCACTTCATCAAAAGGACAGTAG
AAAAGGAAGGTGGCACCTACAAATGCCATCATTGCGATAAAGGAAAGGCTATCGTTCAAGATGCCTCTGC
CGACAGTGGTCCCAAAGATGGACCCCCACCCACGAGGAGCATCGTGGAAAAAGAAGACGTTCCAACCACG
TCTTCAAAGCAAGTGGATTGATGTGAACATGGTGGAGCACGACACTCTCGTCTACTCCAAGAATATCAAA
GATACAGTCTCAGAAGACCAAAGGGCTATTGAGACTTTTCAACAAAGGGTAATATCGGGAAACCTCCTCG
GATTCCATTGCCCAGCTATCTGTCACTTCATCAAAAGGACAGTAGAAAAGGAAGGTGGCACCTACAAATG
CCATCATTGCGATAAAGGAAAGGCTATCGTTCAAGATGCCTCTGCCGACAGTGGTCCCAAAGATGGACCC
CCACCCACGAGGAGCATCGTGGAAAAAGAAGACGTTCCAACCACGTCTTCAAAGCAAGTGGATTGATGTG
ATATCTCCACTGACGTAAGGGATGACGCACAATCCCACTATCCTTCGCAAGACCCTTCCTCTATATAAGG
AAGTTCATTTCATTTGGAGAGGACACGCTGAAATCACCAGTCTCTCTCTACAAATCTATCTCTCCTAGGA
TGAAAAAGCCTGAACTCACCGCGACGTCTGTCGAGAAGTTTCTGATCGAAAAGTTCGACAGCGTGTCCGA
CCTGATGCAGCTCTCGGAGGGCGAAGAATCTCGTGCTTTCAGCTTCGATGTAGGAGGGCGTGGATATGTC
CTGCGGGTAAATAGCTGCGCCGATGGTTTCTACAAAGATCGTTATGTTTATCGGCACTTTGCATCGGCCG
CGCTCCCGATTCCGGAAGTGCTTGACATTGGGGAATTCAGCGAGAGCCTGACCTATTGCATCTCCCGCCG
TGCACAGGGTGTCACGTTGCAAGACCTGCCTGAAACCGAACTGCCCGCTGTTCTGCAGCCGGTCGCGGAG
GCCATGGATGCGATCGCTGCGGCCGATCTTAGCCAGACGAGCGGGTTCGGCCCATTCGGACCGCAAGGAA
TCGGTCAATACACTACATGGCGTGATTTCATATGCGCGATTGCTGATCCCCATGTGTATCACTGGCAAAC
TGTGATGGACGACACCGTCAGTGCGTCCGTCGCGCAGGCTCTCGATGAGCTGATGCTTTGGGCCGAGGAC
TGCCCCGAAGTCCGGCACCTCGTGCACGCGGATTTCGGCTCCAACAATGTCCTGACGGACAATGGCCGCA
TAACAGCGGTCATTGACTGGAGCGAGGCGATGTTCGGGGATTCCCAATACGAGGTCGCCAACATCTTCTT
CTGGAGGCCGTGGTTGGCTTGTATGGAGCAGCAGACGCGCTACTTCGAGCGGAGGCATCCGGAGCTTGCA
GGATCGCCGCGGCTCCGGGCGTATATGCTCCGCATTGGTCTTGACCAACTCTATCAGAGCTTGGTTGACG
GCAATTTCGATGATGCAGCTTGGGCGCAGGGTCGATGCGACGCAATCGTCCGATCCGGAGCCGGGACTGT
CGGGCGTACACAAATCGCCCGCAGAAGCGCGGCCGTCTGGACCGATGGCTGTGTAGAAGTACTCGCCGAT
AGTGGAAACCGACGCCCCAGCACTCGTCCGGGATCTTGGAGGTGATTAATTAACGATCGACAAGCTCTAT
TTTCTCCATAATAATGTGTGAGTAGTTCCCAGATAAGGGAATTAGGGTTCCTATAGGGTTTCGCTCATGT
GTTGAGCATATAAGAAACCCTTAGTATGTATTTGTATTTGTAAAATACTTCTATCAATAAAATTTCTAAT
TCCTAAAACCAAAATCCAGTACTAAAATCCAGATCCCCCGAATTAATTCGGCGTTAATTCAGTACATTAA
AAACGTCCGCAATGTGTTATTAAGTTGTCTAAGCGTCAATTTGTTTACACCACAATATATCCTGCCACCA
GCCAGCCAACAGCTCCCCGACCGGCAGCTCGGCACAAAATCACCACTCGATACAGGCAGCCCATCAGTCC
GGGACGGCGTCAGCGGGAGAGCCGTTGTAAGGCGGCAGACTTTGCTCATGTTACCGATGCTATTCGGAAG
AACGGCAACTAAGCTGCCGGGTTTGAAACACGGATGATCTCGCGGAGGGTAGCATGTTGATTGTAACGAT
GACAGAGCGTTGCTGCCTGTGATCACCGCGGTTTCAAAATCGGCTCCGTCGATACTATGTTATACGCCAA
CTTTGAAAACAACTTTGAAAAAGCTGTTTTCTGGTATTTAAGGTTTTAGAATGCAAGGAACAGTGAATTG
GAGTTCGTCTTGTTATAATTAGCTTCTTGGGGTATCTTTAAATACTGTAGAAAAGAGGAAGGAAATAATA
AATGGCTAAAATGAGAATATCACCGGAATTGAAAAAACTGATCGAAAAATACCGCTGCGTAAAAGATACG
GAAGGAATGTCTCCTGCTAAGGTATATAAGCTGGTGGGAGAAAATGAAAACCTATATTTAAAAATGACGG
ACAGCCGGTATAAAGGGACCACCTATGATGTGGAACGGGAAAAGGACATGATGCTATGGCTGGAAGGAAA
GCTGCCTGTTCCAAAGGTCCTGCACTTTGAACGGCATGATGGCTGGAGCAATCTGCTCATGAGTGAGGCC
GATGGCGTCCTTTGCTCGGAAGAGTATGAAGATGAACAAAGCCCTGAAAAGATTATCGAGCTGTATGCGG
AGTGCATCAGGCTCTTTCACTCCATCGACATATCGGATTGTCCCTATACGAATAGCTTAGACAGCCGCTT
AGCCGAATTGGATTACTTACTGAATAACGATCTGGCCGATGTGGATTGCGAAAACTGGGAAGAAGACACT
CCATTTAAAGATCCGCGCGAGCTGTATGATTTTTTAAAGACGGAAAAGCCCGAAGAGGAACTTGTCTTTT
CCCACGGCGACCTGGGAGACAGCAACATCTTTGTGAAAGATGGCAAAGTAAGTGGCTTTATTGATCTTGG
GAGAAGCGGCAGGGCGGACAAGTGGTATGACATTGCCTTCTGCGTCCGGTCGATCAGGGAGGATATCGGG
GAAGAACAGTATGTCGAGCTATTTTTTGACTTACTGGGGATCAAGCCTGATTGGGAGAAAATAAAATATT
ATATTTTACTGGATGAATTGTTTTAGTACCTAGAATGCATGACCAAAATCCCTTAACGTGAGTTTTCGTT
CCACTGAGCGTCAGACCCCGTAGAAAAGATCAAAGGATCTTCTTGAGATCCTTTTTTTCTGCGCGTAATC
TGCTGCTTGCAAACAAAAAAACCACCGCTACCAGCGGTGGTTTGTTTGCCGGATCAAGAGCTACCAACTC
TTTTTCCGAAGGTAACTGGCTTCAGCAGAGCGCAGATACCAAATACTGTCCTTCTAGTGTAGCCGTAGTT
AGGCCACCACTTCAAGAACTCTGTAGCACCGCCTACATACCTCGCTCTGCTAATCCTGTTACCAGTGGCT
GCTGCCAGTGGCGATAAGTCGTGTCTTACCGGGTTGGACTCAAGACGATAGTTACCGGATAAGGCGCAGC
GGTCGGGCTGAACGGGGGGTTCGTGCACACAGCCCAGCTTGGAGCGAACGACCTACACCGAACTGAGATA
CCTACAGCGTGAGCTATGAGAAAGCGCCACGCTTCCCGAAGGGAGAAAGGCGGACAGGTATCCGGTAAGC
GGCAGGGTCGGAACAGGAGAGCGCACGAGGGAGCTTCCAGGGGGAAACGCCTGGTATCTTTATAGTCCTG
TCGGGTTTCGCCACCTCTGACTTGAGCGTCGATTTTTGTGATGCTCGTCAGGGGGGCGGAGCCTATGGAA
AAACGCCAGCAACGCGGCCTTTTTACGGTTCCTGGCCTTTTGCTGGCCTTTTGCTCACATGTTCTTTCCT
GCGTTATCCCCTGATTCTGTGGATAACCGTATTACCGCCTTTGAGTGAGCTGATACCGCTCGCCGCAGCC
GAACGACCGAGCGCAGCGAGTCAGTGAGCGAGGAAGCGGAAGAGCGCCTGATGCGGTATTTTCTCCTTAC
GCATCTGTGCGGTATTTCACACCGCATATGGTGCACTCTCAGTACAATCTGCTCTGATGCCGCATAGTTA
AGCCAGTATACACTCCGCTATCGCTACGTGACTGGGTCATGGCTGCGCCCCGACACCCGCCAACACCCGC
TGACGCGCTTGTCTGCTCCCGGCATCCGCTTACAGACAAGCTGTGACCGTTTCCGGGAGCTGCATGTGTC
AGAGGTTTTCACCGTCATCACCGAAACGCGCGAGGCAGGGTGCCTTGATGTGGGCGCCGGCGGTCGAGTG
GCGACGGCGCGGCTTGTCCGCGCCCTGGTAGATTGCCTGGCCGTAGGCCAGCCATTTTTGAGCGGCCAGC
GGCCGCGATAGGCCGACGCGAAGCGGCGGGGCGTAGGGAGCGCAGCGACCGAAGGGTAGGCGCTTTTTGC
AGCTCTTCGGCTGTGCGCTGGCCAGACAGTTATGCACAGGCCAGGCGGGTTTTAAGAGTTTTAATAAGTT
TTAAAGAGTTTTAGGCGGAAAAATCGCCTTTTTTCTCTTTTATATCAGTCACTTACATGTGTGACCGGTT
CCCAATGTACGGCTTTGGGTTCCCAATGTACGGGTTCCGGTTCCCAATGTACGGCTTTGGGTTCCCAATG
TACGTGCTATCCACAGGAAAGAGGCCTTTTCGACCTTTTTCCCCTGCTAGGGCAATTTGCCCTAGCATCT
GCTCCGTACATTAGGAACCGGCGGATGCTTCGCCCTCGATCAGGTTGCGGTAGCGCATGACTAGGATCGG
GCCAGCCTGCCCCGCCTCCTCCTTCAAATCGTACTCCGGCAGGTCATTTGACCCGATCAGCTTGCGCACG
GTGAAACAGAACTTCTTGAACTCTCCGGCGCTGCCACTGCGTTCGTAGATCGTCTTGAACAACCATCTGG
CTTCTGCCTTGCCTGCGGCGCGGCGTGCCAGGCGGTAGAGAAAACGGCCGATGCCGGGATCGATCAAAAA
GTAATCGGGGTGAACCGTCAGCACGTCCGGGTTCTTGCCTTCTGTGATCTCGCGGTACATCCAATCAGCT
AGCTCGATCTCGATGTACTCCGGCCGCCCGGTTTCGCTCTTTACGATCTTGTAGCGGCTAATCAAGGCTT
CACCCTCGGATACCGTCACCAGGCGGCCGTTCTTGGCCTTCTTCGTACGCTGCATGGCAACGTGCGTGGT
GTTTAACCGAATGCAGGTTTCTACCAGGTCGTCTTTCTGCTTTCCGCCATCGGCTCGCCGGCAGAACTTG
AGTACGTCCGCAACGTGTGGACGGAACACGCGGCCGGGCTTGTCTCCCTTCCCTTCCCGGTATCGGTTCA
TGGATTCGGTTAGATGGGAAACCGCCATCAGTACCAGGTCGTAATCCCACACACTGGCCATGCCGGCCGG
CCCTGCGGAAACCTCTACGTGCCCGTCTGGAAGCTCGTAGCGGATCACCTCGCCAGCTCGTCGGTCACGC
TTCGACAGACGGAAAACGGCCACGTCCATGATGCTGCGACTATCGCGGGTGCCCACGTCATAGAGCATCG
GAACGAAAAAATCTGGTTGCTCGTCGCCCTTGGGCGGCTTCCTAATCGACGGCGCACCGGCTGCCGGCGG
TTGCCGGGATTCTTTGCGGATTCGATCAGCGGCCGCTTGCCACGATTCACCGGGGCGTGCTTCTGCCTCG
ATGCGTTGCCGCTGGGCGGCCTGCGCGGCCTTCAACTTCTCCACCAGGTCATCACCCAGCGCCGCGCCGA
TTTGTACCGGGCCGGATGGTTTGCGACCGCTCACGCCGATTCCTCGGGCTTGGGGGTTCCAGTGCCATTG
CAGGGCCGGCAGGCAACCCAGCCGCTTACGCCTGGCCAACCGCCCGTTCCTCCACACATGGGGCATTCCA
CGGCGTCGGTGCCTGGTTGTTCTTGATTTTCCATGCCGCCTCCTTTAGCCGCTAAAATTCATCTACTCAT
TTATTCATTTGCTCATTTACTCTGGTAGCTGCGCGATGTATTCAGATAGCAGCTCGGTAATGGTCTTGCC
TTGGCGTACCGCGTACATCTTCAGCTTGGTGTGATCCTCCGCCGGCAACTGAAAGTTGACCCGCTTCATG
GCTGGCGTGTCTGCCAGGCTGGCCAACGTTGCAGCCTTGCTGCTGCGTGCGCTCGGACGGCCGGCACTTA
GCGTGTTTGTGCTTTTGCTCATTTTCTCTTTACCTCATTAACTCAAATGAGTTTTGATTTAATTTCAGCG
GCCAGCGCCTGGACCTCGCGGGCAGCGTCGCCCTCGGGTTCTGATTCAAGAACGGTTGTGCCGGCGGCGG
CAGTGCCTGGGTAGCTCACGCGCTGCGTGATACGGGACTCAAGAATGGGCAGCTCGTACCCGGCCAGCGC
CTCGGCAACCTCACCGCCGATGCGCGTGCCTTTGATCGCCCGCGACACGACAAAGGCCGCTTGTAGCCTT
CCATCCGTGACCTCAATGCGCTGCTTAACCAGCTCCACCAGGTCGGCGGTGGCCCATATGTCGTAAGGGC
TTGGCTGCACCGGAATCAGCACGAAGTCGGCTGCCTTGATCGCGGACACAGCCAAGTCCGCCGCCTGGGG
CGCTCCGTCGATCACTACGAAGTCGCGCCGGCCGATGGCCTTCACGTCGCGGTCAATCGTCGGGCGGTCG
ATGCCGACAACGGTTAGCGGTTGATCTTCCCGCACGGCCGCCCAATCGCGGGCACTGCCCTGGGGATCGG
AATCGACTAACAGAACATCGGCCCCGGCGAGTTGCAGGGCGCGGGCTAGATGGGTTGCGATGGTCGTCTT
GCCTGACCCGCCTTTCTGGTTAAGTACAGCGATAACCTTCATGCGTTCCCCTTGCGTATTTGTTTATTTA
CTCATCGCATCATATACGCAGCGACCGCATGACGCAAGCTGTTTTACTCAAATACACATCACCTTTTTAG
ACGGCGGCGCTCGGTTTCTTCAGCGGCCAAGCTGGCCGGCCAGGCCGCCAGCTTGGCATCAGACAAACCG
GCCAGGATTTCATGCAGCCGCACGGTTGAGCCGTGCGCGGGCGGCTCGAACACGTACCCGGCCGCGATCA
TCTCCGCCTCGATCTCTTCGGTAATGAAAAACGGTTCGTCCTGGCCGTCCTGGTGCGGTTTCATGCTTGT
TCCTCTTGGCGTTCATTCTCGGCGGCCGCCAGGGCGTCGGCCTCGGTCAATGCGTCCTCACGGAAGGCAC
CGCGCCGCCTGGCCTCGGTGGGCGTCACTTCCTCGCTGCGCTCAAGTGCGCGGTACAGGGTCGAGCGATG
CACGCCAAGCAGTGCAGCCGCCTCTTTCACGGTGCGGCCTTCCTGGTCGATCAGCTCGCGGGCGTGCGCG
ATCTGTGCCGGGGTGAGGGTAGGGCGGGGGCCAAACTTCACGCCTCGGGCCTTGGCGGCCTCGCGCCCGC
TCCGGGTGCGGTCGATGATTAGGGAACGCTCGAACTCGGCAATGCCGGCGAACACGGTCAACACCATGCG
GCCGGCCGGCGTGGTGGTGTCGGCCCACGGCTCTGCCAGGCTACGCAGGCCCGCGCCGGCCTCCTGGATG
CGCTCGGCAATGTCCAGTAGGTCGCGGGTGCTGCGGGCCAGGCGGTCTAGCCTGGTCACTGTCACAACGT
CGCCAGGGCGTAGGTGGTCAAGCATCCTGGCCAGCTCCGGGCGGTCGCGCCTGGTGCCGGTGATCTTCTC
GGAAAACAGCTTGGTGCAGCCGGCCGCGTGCAGTTCGGCCCGTTGGTTGGTCAAGTCCTGGTCGTCGGTG
CTGACGCGGGCATAGCCCAGCAGGCCAGCGGCGGCGCTCTTGTTCATGGCGTAATGTCTCCGGTTCTAGT
CGCAAGTATTCTACTTTATGCGACTAAAACACGCGACAAGAAAACGCCAGGAAAAGGGCAGGGCGGCAGC
CTGTCGCGTAACTTAGGACTTGTGCGAC
