>Addgene plasmid #225598 | pGEL1027 | depositor partial sequence | sequence record 442128 | Mb3Cas12a-RRR variant sequence for pGEL1027
ATGCTCTTCCAGGACTTCACCCACCTCTACCCACTGTCCAAGACAGTGCGGTTCGAGCTGAAGCCTATCG
GCAAGACCCTCGAGCACATTCATGCCAAGAACTTCCTCAATCAGGACGAGACAATGGCCGATATGTACCA
GAAGGTCAAGGCGATCCTGGACGATTACCATAGGGACTTCATTGCCGATATGATGGGCGAGGTGAAGCTC
ACCAAGCTGGCGGAGTTCTACGATGTCTACCTGAAGTTCCGCAAGAACCCAAAGGACGATGGCCTCCAGA
AGCAGCTCAAGGACCTCCAGGCCGTGCTGCGGAAGGAGATCGTCAAGCCTATTGGCAATGGCGGCAAGTA
CAAGGCCGGCTACGATAGGCTGTTCGGCGCGAAGCTCTTCAAGGACGGCAAGGAGCTCGGCGATCTGGCC
AAGTTCGTGATTGCCCAGGAGGGAGAGTCCAGCCCTAAGCTCGCCCACCTGGCGCATTTCGAGAAGTTCT
CAACCTACTTCACAGGCTTCCACAGGAACAGGAAGAATATGTACTCTGACGAGGATAAGCACACCGCCAT
CGCGTACCGGCTGATTCATGAGAACCTCCCGAGGTTCATTGATAATCTCCAGATCCTGGCCACCATTAAG
CAGAAGCATTCCGCGCTGTACGACCAGATCATTAACGAGCTCACAGCCAGCGGCCTCGATGTCTCACTGG
CGTCTCACCTCGACGGCTACCATAAGCTCCTGACACAGGAGGGCATCACCGCCTACAATACACTCCTGGG
CGGCATTTCAGGAGAGGCCGGCAGCCGCAAGATCCAGGGCATTAACGAGCTCATCAATTCACACCATAAC
CAGCACTGCCATAAGTCTGAGAGGATCGCCAAGCTCCGCCCGCTGCACAAGCAGATTCTGTCCGATGGCA
TGGGCGTGTCCTTCCTCCCAAGCAAGTTCGCCGACGATAGCGAGGTGTGCCAGGCGGTCAACGAGTTCTA
CCGGCATTACGCCGACGTGTTCGCGAAGGTCCAGTCCCTCTTCGATGGCTTCGACGATTACCAGAAGGAC
GGCATCTACGTCGAGTACAAGAACCTCAATGAGCTGAGCAAGCAGGCCTTCGGCGATTTCGCCCTCCTGG
GCAGGGTGCTGGATGGATACTACGTCGATGTGGTCAATCCGGAGTTCAACGAGCGCTTCGCCAAGGCGAA
GACCGATAACGCCAAGGCGAAGCTCACAAAGGAGAAGGACAAGTTCATTAAGGGAGTGCACTCACTGGCC
AGCCTGGAGCAGGCCATTGAGCACTACACCGCCAGGCATGACGATGAGTCAGTGCAGGCCGGCAAGCTGG
GACAGTACTTCAAGCATGGCCTCGCCGGCGTGGACAACCCAATCCAGAAGATTCACAACAATCATAGCAC
AATCAAGGGCTTCCTCGAGCGGGAGCGCCCGGCCGGCGAGAGGGCCCTGCCAAAGATCAAGTCCGATAAG
TCTCCAGAGATTCGGCAGCTGAAGGAACTCCTGGACAACGCCCTCAATGTCGCCCACTTCGCGAAGCTCC
TGACCACAAAGACCACACTCCATAATCAGGATGGCAACTTCTACGGCGAGTTCGGCGCGCTGTACGACGA
GCTCGCCAAGATCGCGACCCTGTACAACAAGGTGCGCGATTACCTCTCACAGAAGCCTTTCTCTACCGAG
AAGTACAAGCTCAACTTCGGCAATCCGACACTCCTGCGGGGCTGGGACCTGAACAGGGAGAAGGATAATT
TCGGCGTCATCCTGCAGAAGGACGGCTGCTACTACCTCGCCCTCCTGGATAAGGCGCACAAGAAGGTGTT
CGACAACGCCCCGAATACAGGCAAGAGCGTCTACCAGAAGATGATCTACAAGCTCCTGCCGGGCCCAAAC
AAGATGCTGCCAAAGGTGTTCTTCGCGAAGTCCAACCTCGATTACTACAATCCTAGCGCCGAGCTCCTGG
ACAAGTACGCGCAGGGCACCCACAAGAAGGGCGACAACTTCAATCTGAAGGATTGCCATGCCCTCATCGA
CTTCTTCAAGGCGGGCATTAATAAGCACCCGGAGTGGCAGCATTTCGGCTTCAAGTTCTCCCCAACATCA
TCTTACCAGGACCTCAGCGATTTCTACCGCGAGGTGGAGCCACAGGGCTACCAGGTGAAGTTCGTGGACA
TCAACGCCGATTACATTAATGAGCTCGTCGAGCAGGGCCAGCTCTACCTGTTCCAGATCTACAACAAGGA
TTTCTCCCCAAAGGCCCACGGCAAGCCTAATCTCCATACCCTGTACTTCAAGGCGCTGTTCAGCGAGGAC
AACCTCGTGAATCCTATCTACAAGCTCAACGGCGAGGCCGAGATTTTCTACCGGAAGGCGTCCCTGGATA
TGAACGAGACAACAATTCACAGGGCCGGCGAGGTGCTCGAGAACAAGAATCCTGACAACCCGAAGAAGCG
CCAGTTCGTCTACGACATCATTAAGGATAAGCGGTACACACAGGATAAGTTCATGCTCCATGTGCCGATC
ACCATGAATTTCGGCGTCCAGGGCATGACAATTAAGGAGTTCAATAAGAAGGTGAACCAGTCAATCCAGC
AGTACGATGAGGTGAACGTCATTGGAATTGATCGCGGCGAGAGGCACCTCCTGTACCTCACCGTCATCAA
TTCTAAGGGCGAGATTCTGGAGCAGAGGTCACTCAACGATATCACCACAGCCTCTGCGAATGGCACACAG
ATGACCACACCATACCATAAGATCCTGGACAAGAGGGAGATTGAGAGGCTCAATGCCCGGGTGGGATGGG
GCGAGATCGAGACAATCAAGGAGCTGAAGTCAGGCTACCTCTCTCACGTGGTCCATCAGATCAGCCAGCT
CATGCTGAAGTACAACGCCATTGTGGTCCTCGAGGACCTGAATTTCGGCTTCAAGCGGGGCAGGTTCAAG
GTGGAGAAGCAGATCTACCAGAACTTCGAGAATGCGCTGATTAAGAAGCTCAACCACCTCGTCCTGAAGG
ATAAGGCCGACGATGAGATCGGCTCATACAAGAATGCGCTCCAGCTGACCAACAATTTCACAGACCTGAA
GTCTATCGGCAAGCAGACCGGCTTCCTCTTCTACGTGCCTGCCTGGAACACCTCAAAGATTGATCCGGAG
ACAGGCTTCGTGGACCTCCTGAAGCCTCGCTACGAGAACATTGCCCAGTCTCAGGCGTTCTTCGGCAAGT
TCGATAAGATCTGCTACAATGCGGACCGGGGCTACTTCGAGTTCCACATTGATTACGCCAAGTTCAACGA
CAAGGCGAAGAATTCCAGGCAGATCTGGAAGATTTGCAGCCATGGCGATAAGCGCTACGTGTACGACAAG
ACCGCCAACCAGAATAAGGGCGCGACAATCGGCGTGAACGTCAATGATGAGCTCAAGTCACTGTTCACCC
GGTACCACATTAACGACAAGCAGCCAAATCTCGTCATGGATATCTGCCAGAACAATGACAAGGAGTTCCA
TAAGTCTCTGATGTACCTCCTGAAGACACTCCTGGCCCTCAGGTACTCAAACGCCTCCAGCGACGAGGAT
TTCATCCTCTCTCCTGTGGCCAACGATGAGGGCGTCTTCTTCAATTCAGCACTGGCCGATGATACACAGC
CACAGAATGCGGATGCCAACGGCGCATACCACATTGCCCTCAAGGGCCTGTGGCTCCTGAATGAGCTCAA
GAACTCAGACGATCTGAACAAGGTGAAGCTCGCCATTGACAATCAGACATGGCTGAATTTCGCGCAGAAC
CGC
